Addgene plasmid #211376: COM-epegRNA-Dnmt1
Purpose: Dnmt1 targeting epegRNA with COM insertion in gRNA scaffold for v3b PE-eVLP production
Depositing lab: David Liu. Depositing organization: Broad Institute. Publication: Engineered virus-like particles for transient delivery of prime editor ribonucleoprotein complexes in vivo. An M, Raguram A, Du SW, Banskota S, Davis JR, Newby GA, Chen PZ, Palczewski K, Liu DR. Nat Biotechnol. 2024 Jan 8. doi: 10.1038/s41587-023-02078-y. PubMed 38191664.
Backbone
  Vector backbone: pBR322
  Backbone size w/o insert (bp): 2165
  Total vector size (bp): 2373
  Vector type: Mammalian Expression
Growth in bacteria
  Bacterial resistance: Ampicillin, 100 μg/mL
  Growth temperature: 37°C
  Growth strain: DH5alpha
  Copy number: High Copy
Gene/Insert
  Gene/Insert name: COM-epegRNA (alt name: Dnmt1-locus targeting epegRNA encoding 4-bp substitution. COM RNA hairpin insertion in gRNA scaffold.)
  Insert size (bp): 208
Terms and licenses: Academic/Nonprofit Terms; Industry Terms: Not Available to Industry
How to cite: COM-epegRNA-Dnmt1 was a gift from David Liu (Addgene plasmid # 211376 ; http://n2t.net/addgene:211376 ; RRID:Addgene_211376)
