[The description below was written by a language model from this plasmid's Addgene catalogue record and pLannotate feature annotations shown in this document.]
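Description:
COM-epegRNA-Dnmt1 is a compact (about 2.4 kb) mammalian expression plasmid that transcribes an engineered prime editing guide RNA (epegRNA) directed at the Dnmt1 locus. The backbone is recorded as pBR322-derived and consists of little more than a high-copy ColE1/pMB1-type origin of replication and a β-lactamase (AmpR) gene under its native bla promoter, so it is propagated in E. coli under ampicillin selection. A short attB1-like fragment is annotated upstream of the expression cassette. It is probably a cloning remnant and has no stated function here.

The payload is a roughly 208 bp insert placed downstream of the human U6 promoter, an RNA polymerase III promoter suited to producing small, uncapped RNAs with defined ends. According to the record, the epegRNA encodes a 4-bp substitution at Dnmt1 and carries a COM RNA hairpin inserted into the guide scaffold. This fits the feature table, where the Streptococcus pyogenes tracrRNA/gRNA scaffold is detected only as two separated fragments, as expected if a foreign hairpin interrupts it. The spacer, the reverse-transcription template and primer binding site, and the 3' structural motif typical of epegRNAs are not individually annotated.

The COM hairpin is an aptamer bound by the Com RNA-binding protein, and it presumably serves as a handle for recruiting the guide RNA into particles. The stated purpose is production of v3b prime editor engineered virus-like particles (PE-eVLPs), which deliver prime editor ribonucleoprotein transiently. The plasmid would therefore be co-transfected into producer cells with the other eVLP components, which are not part of this construct.
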