Features (pLannotate 1.2.2; 7 found; start..end, strand, type, name):
     13..30      +  protein_bind   attB1 (fragment): mutant version of attB; recombination site for the Gateway® BP reaction BP Clonase™
     82..322     +  promoter       U6 promoter: RNA polymerase III promoter for human U6 snRNA
    369..413     +  misc_RNA       tracrRNA (fragment): trans-activating CRISPR RNA for the Streptococcus pyogenes CRISPR/Cas9 system
    440..459     +  misc_RNA       gRNA scaffold (fragment): guide RNA scaffold for the Streptococcus pyogenes CRISPR/Cas9 system
    624..1212    -  rep_origin     ori: high-copy-number ColE1/pMB1/pBR322/pUC origin of replication
   1383..2243    -  CDS            AmpR: β-lactamase; bla; confers resistance to ampicillin, carbenicillin, and related antibiotics
   2244..2348    -  promoter       AmpR promoter: bla
>Addgene plasmid #211376 | COM-epegRNA-Dnmt1 | addgene full sequence | sequence record 416935 | Addgene NGS Result
GACGTCGCTAGCTGTACAAAAAAGCAGGCTTTAAAGGAACCAATTCAGTCGACTGGATCCGGTACCAAGG
TCGGGCAGGAAGAGGGCCTATTTCCCATGATTCCTTCATATTTGCATATACGATACAAGGCTGTTAGAGA
GATAATTAGAATTAATTTGACTGTAAACACAAAGATATTAGTACAAAATACGTGACGTAGAAAGTAATAA
TTTCTTGGGTAGTTTGCAGTTTTAAAATTATGTTTTAAAATGGACTATCATATGCTTACCGTAACTTGAA
AGTATTTCGATTTCTTGGCTTTATATATCTTGTGGAAAGGACGAAACACCCGGGCTGGAGCTGTTCGCGC
GTTTAAGAGCTATGCTGGAAACAGCATAGCAAGTTTAAATAAGGCTAGTCCGTTATCAACTTGGCTGAAT
GCCTGCGAGCATCCCACCCAAGTGGCACCGAGTCGGTGCTGCAAGATGCGTTGGCGAACAGCTCCAGGAT
AATATCGCGGTTCTATCTAGTTACGCGTTAAACCAACTAGAATTTTTTAAGCTTGGGCCGCTCGAGGTAC
CTCTCTACATATGACATGTGAGCAAAAGGCCAGGAACCGTAAAAAGGCCGCGTTGCTGGCGTTTTTCCAT
AGGCTCCGCCCCCCTGACGAGCATCACAAAAATCGACGCTCAAGTCAGAGGTGGCGAAACCCGACAGGAC
TATAAAGATACCAGGCGTTTCCCCCTGGAAGCTCCCTCGTGCGCTCTCCTGTTCCGACCCTGCCGCTTAC
CGGATACCTGTCCGCCTTTCTCCCTTCGGGAAGCGTGGCGCTTTCTCATAGCTCACGCTGTAGGTATCTC
AGTTCGGTGTAGGTCGTTCGCTCCAAGCTGGGCTGTGTGCACGAACCCCCCGTTCAGCCCGACCGCTGCG
CCTTATCCGGTAACTATCGTCTTGAGTCCAACCCGGTAAGACACGACTTATCGCCACTGGCAGCAGCCAC
TGGTAACAGGATTAGCAGAGCGAGGTATGTAGGCGGTGCTACAGAGTTCTTGAAGTGGTGGCCTAACTAC
GGCTACACTAGAAGAACAGTATTTGGTATCTGCGCTCTGCTGAAGCCAGTTACCTTCGGAAAAAGAGTTG
GTAGCTCTTGATCCGGCAAACAAACCACCGCTGGTAGCGGTGGTTTTTTTGTTTGCAAGCAGCAGATTAC
GCGCAGAAAAAAAGGATCTCAAGAAGATCCTTTGATCTTTTCTACGGGGTCTGACGCTCAGTGGAACGAA
AACTCACGTTAAGGGATTTTGGTCATGAGATTATCAAAAAGGATCTTCACCTAGATCCTTTTAAATTAAA
AATGAAGTTTTAAATCAATCTAAAGTATATATGAGTAAACTTGGTCTGACAGTTACCAATGCTTAATCAG
TGAGGCACCTATCTCAGCGATCTGTCTATTTCGTTCATCCATAGTTGCCTGACTCCCCGTCGTGTAGATA
ACTACGATACGGGAGGGCTTACCATCTGGCCCCAGTGCTGCAATGATACCGCGAGATCCACGCTCACCGG
CTCCAGATTTATCAGCAATAAACCAGCCAGCCGGAAGGGCCGAGCGCAGAAGTGGTCCTGCAACTTTATC
CGCCTCCATCCAGTCTATTAATTGTTGCCGGGAAGCTAGAGTAAGTAGTTCGCCAGTTAATAGTTTGCGC
AACGTTGTTGCCATTGCTACAGGCATCGTGGTGTCACGCTCGTCGTTTGGTATGGCTTCATTCAGCTCCG
GTTCCCAACGATCAAGGCGAGTTACATGATCCCCCATGTTGTGCAAAAAAGCGGTTAGCTCCTTCGGTCC
TCCGATCGTTGTCAGAAGTAAGTTGGCCGCAGTGTTATCACTCATGGTTATGGCAGCACTGCATAATTCT
CTTACTGTCATGCCATCCGTAAGATGCTTTTCTGTGACTGGTGAGTACTCAACCAAGTCATTCTGAGAAT
AGTGTATGCGGCGACCGAGTTGCTCTTGCCCGGCGTCAATACGGGATAATACCGCGCCACATAGCAGAAC
TTTAAAAGTGCTCATCATTGGAAAACGTTCTTCGGGGCGAAAACTCTCAAGGATCTTACCGCTGTTGAGA
TCCAGTTCGATGTAACCCACTCGTGCACCCAACTGATCTTCAGCATCTTTTACTTTCACCAGCGTTTCTG
GGTGAGCAAAAACAGGAAGGCAAAATGCCGCAAAAAAGGGAATAAGGGCGACACGGAAATGTTGAATACT
CATACTCTTCCTTTTTCAATATTATTGAAGCATTTATCAGGGTTATTGTCTCATGAGCGGATACATATTT
GAATGTATTTAGAAAAATAAACAAATAGGGGTTCCGCGCACATTTCCCCGAAAAGTGCCACCT
